>Addgene plasmid #85913 | AB.pCCL.sin.cPPT.GFP.miR-615-3p.sensor.PGK.dNGFR.WPRE | addgene full sequence | sequence record 169961 | Addgene NGS Result
ATGGTGAGCAAGGGCGAGGAGCTGTTCACCGGGGTGGTGCCCATCCTGGTCGAGCTGGACGGCGACGTAA
ACGGCCACAAGTTCAGCGTGTCCGGCGAGGGCGAGGGCGATGCCACCTACGGCAAGCTGACCCTGAAGTT
CATCTGCACCACCGGCAAGCTGCCCGTGCCCTGGCCCACCCTCGTGACCACCCTGACCTACGGCGTGCAG
TGCTTCAGCCGCTACCCCGACCACATGAAGCAGCACGACTTCTTCAAGTCCGCCATGCCCGAAGGCTACG
TCCAGGAGCGCACCATCTTCTTCAAGGACGACGGCAACTACAAGACCCGCGCCGAGGTGAAGTTCGAGGG
CGACACCCTGGTGAACCGCATCGAGCTGAAGGGCATCGACTTCAAGGAGGACGGCAACATCCTGGGGCAC
AAGCTGGAGTACAACTACAACAGCCACAACGTCTATATCATGGCCGACAAGCAGAAGAACGGCATCAAGG
TGAACTTCAAGATCCGCCACAACATCGAGGACGGCAGCGTGCAGCTCGCCGACCACTACCAGCAGAACAC
CCCCATCGGCGACGGCCCCGTGCTGCTGCCCGACAACCACTACCTGAGCACCCAGTCCGCCCTGAGCAAA
GACCCCAACGAGAAGCGCGATCACATGGTCCTGCTGGAGTTCGTGACCGCCGCCGGGATCACTCTCGGCA
TGGACGAGCTGTACAAGTAAAGCGGCCGCGTCGAGAGATGGGGGAGGCTAACTGAGCTAGCCGACCTTAA
CTGGGGAGTACCAATCGTCGTAGCAAGAGGGAGACCCAGGCTCGGAAAGAGGGAGACCCAGGCTCGGAAA
GAGGGAGACCCAGGCTCGGAAAGAGGGAGACCCAGGCTCGGAAAGAGGGAGACCCAGGCTCGGAAAGAGG
GAGACCCAGGCTCGGAACCGGTACTAGCTTAGTCATGCACCGGGCTGCAGGAATTCGATGACAGGCGCAG
CTTCCGAGGGATTTGAGATCCAGACATGATAAGATACATTGATGAGTTTGGACAAACCAAAACTAGAATG
CAGTGAAAAAAATGCCTTATTTGTGAAATTTGTGATGCTATTGCCTTATTTGTAACCATTATAAGCTGCA
ATAAACAAGTTAACAACAACAATTGCATTCATTTTATGTTTCAGGTTCAGGGGGAGGTGTGGGAGGTTTT
TTAAAGCAAGTAAAACCTCTACAAATGTGGTATGGCTGATTATGATCAGATCTCTCGAGGCTAGTCTCGT
GATCGATAAAATTTTGAATTTTTGTAATTTGTTTTTGTAATTCTTTAGTTTGTATGTCTGTTGCTATTAT
GTCTACTATTCTTTCCCCTGCACTGTACCCCCCAATCCCCCCTTTTCTTTTAAAAGTTAACCGATACCGT
CGAGATCCGTTCACTAATCGAATGGATCTGTCTCTGTCTCTCTCTCCACCTTCTTCTTCTATTCCTTCGG
GCCTGTCGGGTCCCCTCGGGGTTGGGAGGTGGGTCTGAAACGATAATGGTGAATATCCCTGCCTAACTCT
ATTCACTATAGAAAGTACAGCAAAAACTATTCTTAAACCTACCAAGCCTCCTACTATCATTATGAATAAT
TTTATATACCACAGCCAATTTGTTATGTTAAACCAATTCCACAAACTTGCCCATTTATCTAATTCCAATA
ATTCTTGTTCATTCTTTTCTTGCTGGTTTTGCGATTCTTCAATTAAGGAGTGTATTAAGCTTGTGTAATT
GTTAATTTCTCTGTCCCACTCCATCCAGGTCGTGTGATTCCAAATCTGTTCCAGAGATTTATTACTCCAA
CTAGCATTCCAAGGCACAGCAGTGGTGCAAATGAGTTTTCCAGAGCAACCCCAAATCCCCAGGAGCTGTT
GATCCTTTAGGTATCTTTCCACAGCCAGGATTCTTGCCTGGAGCTGCTTGATGCCCCAGACTGTGAGTTG
CAACAGATGCTGTTGCGCCTCAATAGCCCTCAGCAAATTGTTCTGCTGCTGCACTATACCAGACAATAAT
TGTCTGGCCTGTACCGTCAGCGTCATTGACGCTGCGCCCATAGTGCTTCCTGCTGCTCCCAAGAACCCAA
GGAACAAAGCTCCTATTCCCACTGCTCTTTTTTCTCTCTGCACCACTCTTCTCTTTGCCTTGGTGGGTGC
TACTCCTAATGGTTCAATTTTTACTACTTTATATTTATATAATTCACTTCTCCAATTGTCCCTCATATCT
CCTCCTCCAGGTCTGAAGATCAGCGGCCGCTTGCTGTGCGGTGGTCTTACTTTTGTTTTGCTCTTCCTCT
ATCTTGTCTAAAGCTTCCTTGGTGTCTTTTATCTCTATCCTTTGATGCACACAATAGAGGGTTGCTACTG
TATTATATAATGATCTAAGTTCTTCTGATCCTGTCTGAAGGGATGGTTGTAGCTGTCCCAGTATTTGTCT
ACAGCCTTCTGATGTTTCTAACAGGCCAGGATTAACTGCGAATCGTTCTAGCTCCCTGCTTGCCCATACT
ATATGTTTTAATTTATATTTTTTCTTTCCCCCTGGCCTTAACCGAATTTTTTCCCATCGCGATCTAATTC
TCCCCCGCTTAATACTGACGCTCTCGCACCCATCTCTCTCCTTCTAGCCTCCGCTAGTCAAAATTTTTGG
CGTACTCACCAGTCGCCGCCCCTCGCCTCTTGCCGTGCGCGCTTCAGCAAGCCGAGTCCTGCGTCGAGAG
AGCTCCTCTGGTTTCCCTTTCGCTTTCAAGTCCCTGTTCGGGCGCCACTGCTAGAGATTTTCCACACTGA
CTAAAAGGGTCTGAGGGATCTCTAGTTACCAGAGTCACACAACAGACGGGCACACACTACTTGAAGCACT
CAAGGCAAGCTTTATTGAGGCTTAAGCAGTGGGTTCCCTAGTTAGCCAGAGAGCTCCCAGGCTCAGATCT
GGTCTAACCAGAGAGACCCCGGTTCACTAAACGAGCTCTGCTTATATAGACCTCCCACCGTACACGCCTA
CCGCCCATTTGCGTCAATGGGGCGGAGTTGTTACGACATTTTGGAAAGTCCCGTTGATTTTGGTGCCAAA
ACAAACTCCCATTGACGTCAATGGGGTGGAGACTTGGAAATCCCCGTGAGTCAAACCGCTATCCACGCCC
ATTGATGTACTGCCAAAACCGCATCACCATGGTAATAGCGATGACTAATACGTAGATGTACTGCCAAGTA
GGAAAGTCCCATAAGGTCATGTACTGGGCATAATGCCAGGCGGGCCATTTACCGTCATTGACGTCAATAG
GGGGCGTACTTGGCATATGATACACTTGATGTACTGCCAAGTGGGCAGTTTACCGTAAATACTCCACCCA
TTGACGTCAATGGAAAGTCCCTATTGGCGTTACTATGGGAACATACGTCATTATTGACGTCAATGGGCGG
GGGTCGTTGGGCGGTCAGCCAGGCGGGCCATTTACCGTAAGTTATGTAACGCGGAACTCCATATATGGGC
TATGAACTAATGACCCCGTAATTGATTACTATTAATAACTAGTCAATAATCAATGTCAACATGGCGGTAA
TGTTGGACATGAGCCAATATAAATGTACATATTATGATATGGATACAACGTATGCAATGGCCAAGCTTGC
AGCTCCAGCTTTTGTTCCCTTTAGTGAGGGTTAATTGCGCGCTTGGCGTAATCATGGTCATAGCTGTTTC
CTGTGTGAAATTGTTATCCGCTCACAATTCCACACAACATACGAGCCGGAAGCATAAAGTGTAAAGCCTG
GGGTGCCTAATGAGTGAGCTAACTCACATTAATTGCGTTGCGCTCACTGCCCGCTTTCCAGTCGGGAAAC
CTGTCGTGCCAGCTGCATTAATGAATCGGCCAACGCGCGGGGAGAGGCGGTTTGCGTATTGGGCGCTCTT
CCGCTTCCTCGCTCACTGACTCGCTGCGCTCGGTCGTTCGGCTGCGGCGAGCGGTATCAGCTCACTCAAA
GGCGGTAATACGGTTATCCACAGAATCAGGGGATAACGCAGGAAAGAACATGTGAGCAAAAGGCCAGCAA
AAGGCCAGGAACCGTAAAAAGGCCGCGTTGCTGGCGTTTTTCCATAGGCTCCGCCCCCCTGACGAGCATC
ACAAAAATCGACGCTCAAGTCAGAGGTGGCGAAACCCGACAGGACTATAAAGATACCAGGCGTTTCCCCC
TGGAAGCTCCCTCGTGCGCTCTCCTGTTCCGACCCTGCCGCTTACCGGATACCTGTCCGCCTTTCTCCCT
TCGGGAAGCGTGGCGCTTTCTCATAGCTCACGCTGTAGGTATCTCAGTTCGGTGTAGGTCGTTCGCTCCA
AGCTGGGCTGTGTGCACGAACCCCCCGTTCAGCCCGACCGCTGCGCCTTATCCGGTAACTATCGTCTTGA
GTCCAACCCGGTAAGACACGACTTATCGCCACTGGCAGCAGCCACTGGTAACAGGATTAGCAGAGCGAGG
TATGTAGGCGGTGCTACAGAGTTCTTGAAGTGGTGGCCTAACTACGGCTACACTAGAAGAACAGTATTTG
GTATCTGCGCTCTGCTGAAGCCAGTTACCTTCGGAAAAAGAGTTGGTAGCTCTTGATCCGGCAAACAAAC
CACCGCTGGTAGCGGTGGTTTTTTTGTTTGCAAGCAGCAGATTACGCGCAGAAAAAAAGGATCTCAAGAA
GATCCTTTGATCTTTTCTACGGGGTCTGACGCTCAGTGGAACGAAAACTCACGTTAAGGGATTTTGGTCA
TGAGATTATCAAAAAGGATCTTCACCTAGATCCTTTTAAATTAAAAATGAAGTTTTAAATCAATCTAAAG
TATATATGAGTAAACTTGGTCTGACAGTTACCAATGCTTAATCAGTGAGGCACCTATCTCAGCGATCTGT
CTATTTCGTTCATCCATAGTTGCCTGACTCCCCGTCGTGTAGATAACTACGATACGGGAGGGCTTACCAT
CTGGCCCCAGTGCTGCAATGATACCGCGAGACCCACGCTCACCGGCTCCAGATTTATCAGCAATAAACCA
GCCAGCCGGAAGGGCCGAGCGCAGAAGTGGTCCTGCAACTTTATCCGCCTCCATCCAGTCTATTAATTGT
TGCCGGGAAGCTAGAGTAAGTAGTTCGCCAGTTAATAGTTTGCGCAACGTTGTTGCCATTGCTACAGGCA
TCGTGGTGTCACGCTCGTCGTTTGGTATGGCTTCATTCAGCTCCGGTTCCCAACGATCAAGGCGAGTTAC
ATGATCCCCCATGTTGTGCAAAAAAGCGGTTAGCTCCTTCGGTCCTCCGATCGTTGTCAGAAGTAAGTTG
GCCGCAGTGTTATCACTCATGGTTATGGCAGCACTGCATAATTCTCTTACTGTCATGCCATCCGTAAGAT
GCTTTTCTGTGACTGGTGAGTACTCAACCAAGTCATTCTGAGAATAGTGTATGCGGCGACCGAGTTGCTC
TTGCCCGGCGTCAATACGGGATAATACCGCGCCACATAGCAGAACTTTAAAAGTGCTCATCATTGGAAAA
CGTTCTTCGGGGCGAAAACTCTCAAGGATCTTACCGCTGTTGAGATCCAGTTCGATGTAACCCACTCGTG
CACCCAACTGATCTTCAGCATCTTTTACTTTCACCAGCGTTTCTGGGTGAGCAAAAACAGGAAGGCAAAA
TGCCGCAAAAAAGGGAATAAGGGCGACACGGAAATGTTGAATACTCATACTCTTCCTTTTTCAATATTAT
TGAAGCATTTATCAGGGTTATTGTCTCATGAGCGGATACATATTTGAATGTATTTAGAAAAATAAACAAA
TAGGGGTTCCGCGCACATTTCCCCGAAAAGTGCCACCTAAATTGTAAGCGTTAATATTTTGTTAAAATTC
GCGTTAAATTTTTGTTAAATCAGCTCATTTTTTAACCAATAGGCCGAAATCGGCAAAATCCCTTATAAAT
CAAAAGAATAGACCGAGATAGGGT
[37 nt withheld, positions 5975-6011]
AAAGAACGTGGACTCCAACGTCAAAGG
[49 nt withheld, positions 6039-6087]
T
[91 nt withheld, positions 6089-6179]
G
[124 nt withheld, positions 6181-6304]
CCCATTCGCCATTCAGGCTGCGCAACTGTTGGGAAGGGCGATCGGTGCGGGCCTCTTCGCTATTACGCCA
GCTGGCGAAAGGGGGATGTGCTGCAAGGCGATTAAGTTGGGTAACGCCAGGGTTTTCCCAGTCACGACGT
TGTAAAACGACGGCCAGTGAGCGCGCGTAATACGACTCACTATAGGGCGAATTGGGTACGTCCCTAGGCC
TCCAAAAAAGCCTCCTCACTACTTCTGGAATAGCTCAGAGGCCGAGGCGGCCTCGGCCTCTGCATAAATA
AAAAAAATTAGTCAGCCATGGGGCGGAGAATGGGCGGAACTGGGCGGAGTTAGGGGCGGGATGGGCGGAG
TTAGGGGCGGGATAGCTAGAGCCAGACATGATAAGATACATTGATGAGTTTGGACAAACCACAACTAGAA
TGCAGTGAAAAAAATGCTTTATTTGTGAAATTTGTGATGCTATTGCTTTATTTGTAACCATTATAAGCTG
CAATAAACAAGTTCCTCTCACTCTCTGATATTCATTTCTTTGCAAGTTATAAATACTGAATAATAAGATG
ACATGAACTACTACTGCTAGAGATTTTCCACACTGACTAAAAGGGTCTGAGGGATCTCTAGTTACCAGAG
TCACACAACAGACGGGCACACACTACTTGAAGCACTCAAGGCAAGCTTTATTGAGGCTTAAGCAGTGGGT
TCCCTAGTTAGCCAGAGAGCTCCCAGGCTCAGATCTGGTCTAACCAGAGAGACCCAGTACAAGCAAAAAG
CAGATCTTGTCTTCGTTGGGAGTGAATTAGCCCTTCCAGTCCCCCCTTTTCTTTTAAAAAGTGGCTAAGA
TCTACAGCTGCCTTGTAAGTCATTGGTCTTAAAGGTACCGAGCTCGAATTCCAGGCGGGGAGGCGGCCCA
AAGGGAGATCCGACTCGTCTGAGGGCGAAGGCGAAGACGCGGAAGAGGCCGCAGAGCCGGCAGCAGGCCG
CGGGAAGGAAGGTCCGCTGGATTGAGGGCCGAAGGGACGTAGCAGAAGGACGTCCCGCGCAGAATCCAGG
TGGCAACACAGGCGAGCAGCCATGGAAAGGACGTCAGCTTCCCCGACAACACCACGGAATTGTCAGTGCC
CAACAGCCGAGCCCCTGTCCAGCAGCGGGCAAGGCAGGCGGCGATGAGTTCCGCCGTGGCAATAGGGAGG
GGGAAAGCGAAAGTCCCGGAAAGGAGCTGACAGGTGGTGGCAATGCCCCAACCAGTGGGGGTTGCGTCAG
CAAACACAGTGCACACCACGCCACGTTGCCTGACAACGGGCCACAACTCCTCATAAAGAGACAGCAACCA
GGATTTATACAAGGAGGAGAAAATGAAAGCCATACGGGAAGCAATAGCATGATACAAAGGCATTAAAGCA
GCGTATCCACATAGCGTAAAAGGAGCAACATAGTTAAGAATACCAGTCAATCTTTCACAAATTTTGTAAT
CCAGAGGTTGATTGTCGACTCTAGACTCGACTCTAGAGGATCCCCCTGTTCCACCTCTTGAAGGCTATGT
AGGCCACAAGGCCCACAACCACAGCAGCCAGGATGGAGCAATAGACAGGGATGAGGTTGTCGGTGGTGCC
TCGGGTCACCACGGGCTGGGAGCTGCCCATCACTGTGGTCACCACACCTGCCACCGTGCTGGCTATGAGG
TCTTGTTCTGGAGGTGCCTCAGGCTCCTGGGTGCTGGGGGCTGTGCTGTCCGAGCCCTCTGGGGGTGTGG
ACCGTGTAATCCAACGGCCAGGGATCTCCTCGCACTCGGCGTCGGCCCAGCGTGTGCACTCGCGGAGCTG
GCGCTCGGTGTCCTCGCACACGGTGCAGGGCAGGCACGGGTCCACGTGGTTGGCCTCGTCGGAATACGTG
CCGTCGGGGCACTCCTCGCACACGGTGTTCTGCTTGTCCTGGCAGGAGAACACGAGGCCCGAGCCCGCCT
CGCACACGCGGCACGCCTCGCAGCGCCCAGTCGTCTCATCCTGGTAGTAGCCGTAGGCGCAGCGGCACAC
GGCGTCGTCGGCCTCCACGCACGGCGCCGACATGCTCTGGAGCCCCACGCACTCGGTGCACGGCTTGCAC
GGCTCGGTCGCGCTCACCACGTCGGAGAACGTCACGCTGTCCAGGCAGGGCTCACACACGGTCTGGTTGG
CTCCACAAGGCTGGGCCACACCCTCGCCCAGGTTGCAGGCTTTGCAGCACTCACCGCTGTGTGTGTACAG
GCCTGTGGGGCATGCCTCCTTGGCACCTCCAAGGGACACCCCCAGAAGCAGCAACAGCAGCAGGCGCGGC
CCGTCCATGGCGCGGCCGGTGGCACCTGCCCCCATCGCCCGCCTCCCGCGGCAGCGCTCGACTTCCAGCT
CGGTCCGCTTTGCGGACTGATGGGGCTGCGCTGCGCTGCGCTCCAGCGCCCCCCCTGCCCGCCGGAGCTG
GCCGCGGCCCGAATTCCTGCAGCCCGGGGGATCCCCCTGGGGAGAGAGGTCGGTGATTCGGTCAACGAGG
GAGCCGACTGCCGACGTGCGCTCCGGAGGCTTGCAGAATGCGGAACACCGCGCGGGCAGGAACAGGGCCC
ACACTACCGCCCCACACCCCGCCTCCCGCACCGCCCCTTCCCGGCCGCTGCTCTCGGCGCGCCCTGCTGA
GCAGCCGCTATTGGCCACAGCCCATCGCGGTCGGCGCGCTGCCATTGCTCCCTGGCGCTGTCCGTCTGCG
AGGGTACTAGTGAGACGTGCGGCTTCCGTTTGTCACGTCCGGCACGCCGCGAACCGCAAGGAACCTTCCC
GACTTAGGGGCGGAGCAGGAAGCGTCGCCGGGGGGCCCACAAGGGTAGCGGCGAAGATCCGGGTGACGCT
GCGAACGGACGTGAAGAATGTGCGAGACCCAGGGTCGGCGCCGCTGCGTTTCCCGGAACCACGCCCAGAG
CAGCCGCGTCCCTGCGCAAACCCAGGGCTGCCTTGGAAAAGGCGCAACCCCAACCCCGTGGAATTCGATA
TCAAGCTTCTCGAGGGTAGGCGTGTACGGTGGGAGGCCTATATAAGCAGAGCTCGTTTAGTGAACCGTCA
GATCGCCTGGAGACGCCATCCACGCTGTTTTGACCTCCATAGAAGACACCGGGACCGATCCAGCCTCCGC
GGAATTCACC
Features (pLannotate 1.2.2; 34 found; start..end, strand, type, name):
      1..720     +  CDS            EGFP: the original enhanced GFP (Yang et al., 1996) mammalian codon-optimized
    950..969     +  misc_feature   MCS (fragment): pBluescript multiple cloning site
    997..1131    -  polyA_signal   SV40 poly(A) signal: SV40 polyadenylation signal
   1154..1238    -  CDS            large T antigen (fragment): large T antigen from SV40 (simian virus 40)
   1268..1385    -  misc_feature   cPPT/CTS: central polypurine tract and central termination sequence of HIV-1
   1404..1504    -  CDS            Rev (fragment): human immunodeficiency virus 1 (HIV-1) Rev protein; rev; enhances nuclear export of unspliced and incompletely spliced viral mRNAs
   1881..2114    -  misc_feature   RRE: The Rev response element (RRE) of HIV-1 allows for Rev-dependent mRNA export from the nucleus to the cytoplasm.
   2260..2623    -  CDS            HIV-1 gag (fragment): gag protein from human immunodeficiency virus 1; gag
   2607..2732    -  misc_feature   HIV-1 Ψ: packaging signal of human immunodeficiency virus type 1
   2779..2959    -  LTR            5' LTR (truncated): truncated 5' long terminal repeat (LTR) from HIV-1
   2974..3177    -  promoter       CMV promoter: human cytomegalovirus (CMV) immediate early promoter
   3178..3557    -  enhancer       CMV enhancer: human cytomegalovirus immediate early enhancer
   3658..3676    -  promoter       T3 promoter: promoter for bacteriophage T3 RNA polymerase
   3721..3737    -  protein_bind   lac operator: The lac repressor binds to the lac operator to inhibit transcription in E. coli. This inhibition can be relieved by adding lactose or isopropyl-β-D-thiogalactopyranoside (IPTG). lac repressor encoded by lacI
   3745..3775    -  promoter       lac promoter: promoter for the E. coli lac operon
   3790..3811    -  protein_bind   CAP binding site: CAP binding activates transcription in the presence of cAMP. E. coli catabolite activator protein
   3824..3916    -  CDS            lacI (fragment): lac repressor; lacI; The lac repressor binds to the lac operator to inhibit transcription in E. coli. This inhibition can be relieved by adding lactose or isopropyl-β-D-thiogalactopyranoside (IPTG).
   4099..4687    -  rep_origin     ori: high-copy-number ColE1/pMB1/pBR322/pUC origin of replication
   4858..5718    -  CDS            AmpR: β-lactamase; bla; confers resistance to ampicillin, carbenicillin, and related antibiotics
   5719..5823    -  promoter       AmpR promoter: bla
   5876..6304    -  rep_origin     f1 ori (sequence partly withheld): f1 bacteriophage origin of replication; arrow indicates direction of (+) strand synthesis
   6309..6464    -  CDS            lacZα (fragment): LacZα fragment of β-galactosidase; lacZ fragment
   6472..6490    +  promoter       T7 promoter: promoter for bacteriophage T7 RNA polymerase
   6511..6646    -  rep_origin     SV40 ori: SV40 origin of replication
   6686..6807    -  polyA_signal   SV40 poly(A) signal: SV40 polyadenylation signal
   6879..7112    -  LTR            3' LTR (ΔU3): self-inactivating 3' long terminal repeat (LTR) from HIV-1
   7114..7182    -  CDS            nef (fragment): NEF_HV1Z2 - Experimental evidence at protein level: Swiss-Prot protein existence level 1. Extracellular Nef protein targets CD4(+) T-lymphocytes for apoptosis by interacting with CXCR4 surface receptors. From Human immunodeficiency virus type 1 group M subtype D (isolate Z2/CDC-Z34) (HIV-1).
   7199..7787    -  misc_feature   WPRE: woodchuck hepatitis virus posttranscriptional regulatory element
   7801..7819    -  misc_feature   MCS (fragment): pUC18/19 multiple cloning site
   7822..8649    -  CDS            NGFR (fragment): TNR16_HUMAN - Also known as TNFRSF16. Experimental evidence at protein level: Swiss-Prot protein existence level 1. Low affinity receptor which can bind to NGF, BDNF, NTF3, and NTF4. Forms a heterodimeric receptor with SORCS2 that binds the precursor forms of NGF, BDNF and NTF3 with high affinity, and has much lower affinity for mature NGF and BDNF (PubMed:24908487). Plays an important role in differentiation and survival of specific neuronal populations during development (By similarity). Can mediate cell survival as well as cell death of neural cells. Plays a role in the inactivation of RHOA
   8764..8788    -  misc_feature   MCS (fragment): pBluescript multiple cloning site
   8791..9301    -  promoter       hPGK promoter: human phosphoglycerate kinase 1 promoter
   9304..9327    +  misc_feature   MCS (fragment): pBluescript multiple cloning site
   9329..9367    +  promoter       minimal CMV promoter: human cytomegalovirus (CMV) immediate early promoter
