[The description below was written by a language model from this plasmid's Addgene catalogue record and pLannotate feature annotations shown in this document.]
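Description:
AB.pCCL.sin.cPPT.GFP.miR-615-3p.sensor.PGK.dNGFR.WPRE is a self-inactivating, third-generation-style HIV-1 lentiviral transfer plasmid that reports the activity of human miR-615-3p in transduced cells. The viral genome is transcribed from a chimeric CMV enhancer/promoter fused to a truncated 5' LTR. It carries the Ψ packaging signal with a gag fragment, the RRE for Rev-dependent nuclear export, the cPPT/CTS, a WPRE to boost transcript expression, and a ΔU3 3' LTR that silences LTR promoter activity after integration. The bacterial backbone supplies a high-copy ColE1/pUC origin, ampicillin resistance, an f1 origin and an SV40 origin. The catalogue lists a total size of 9,480 bp, slightly larger than the 9,464 nt sequenced record.

The payload is a bidirectional expression unit. The human PGK promoter drives a truncated NGFR (dNGFR) coding sequence in one direction. An adjacent minimal CMV promoter, oriented the opposite way, drives EGFP, which terminates at its own SV40 polyadenylation signal. The 171 bp miR-615-3p insert, cloned between NheI and AgeI, is not annotated in the feature table. The unannotated gap between EGFP and its poly(A) signal is consistent with placement in the EGFP 3' untranslated region, although the record does not state this. It also does not say how many target sites the insert contains.

In this sensor design, active miR-615-3p would repress GFP, while dNGFR remains unaffected and serves as an internal marker of transduction and expression level. The ratio of GFP to NGFR would therefore indicate miRNA activity. Both eGFP and NGFR are listed as the selectable markers in mammalian cells. The plasmid belongs to a collection of microRNA sensor and decoy vectors built for high-throughput assessment of miRNA activity.
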