Addgene plasmid #85913: AB.pCCL.sin.cPPT.GFP.miR-615-3p.sensor.PGK.dNGFR.WPRE
Purpose: Sensor Plasmid
Depositing lab: Brian Brown. Depositing organization: Icahn School of Medicine at Mount Sinai. Publication: High-throughput assessment of microRNA activity and function using microRNA sensor and decoy libraries. Mullokandov G, Baccarini A, Ruzo A, Jayaprakash AD, Tung N, Israelow B, Evans MJ, Sachidanandam R, Brown BD. Nat Methods. 2012 Jul 1;9(8):840-6. doi: 10.1038/nmeth.2078. PubMed 22751203.
Backbone
  Vector backbone: AB.pCCL.sin.cPPT.GFP.PGK.dNGFR.WPRE
  Backbone size w/o insert (bp): 9309
  Total vector size (bp): 9480
  Vector type: Lentiviral
  Selectable markers: eGFP , NGFR
Growth in bacteria
  Bacterial resistance: Ampicillin, 100 μg/mL
  Growth temperature: 37°C
  Growth strain: NEB Stable
  Copy number: High Copy
Gene/Insert
  Gene/Insert name: miR-615-3p
  Species: H. sapiens (human)
  Insert size (bp): 171
  Entrez Gene: MIR615 (a.k.a. MIRN615, hsa-mir-615, mir-615)
  Promoter: PGK
  Cloning method: Restriction Enzyme; 5′ cloning site NheI (not destroyed); 3′ cloning site AgeI (not destroyed)
  Sequencing primers: 5′ AACAGACATACAAACTAAAG
Terms and licenses: Academic/Nonprofit Terms; Industry Terms: Not Available to Industry
How to cite: AB.pCCL.sin.cPPT.GFP.miR-615-3p.sensor.PGK.dNGFR.WPRE was a gift from Brian Brown (Addgene plasmid # 85913 ; http://n2t.net/addgene:85913 ; RRID:Addgene_85913)
