>Addgene plasmid #85913 | AB.pCCL.sin.cPPT.GFP.miR-615-3p.sensor.PGK.dNGFR.WPRE | depositor partial sequence | sequence record 167386 | AB.pCCL.sin.cPPT.GFP.miR-615-3p.sensor.PGK.dNGFR.WPRE sequence 835 bps
ATCACGAGACTAGCCTCGAGAGATCTGATCATAATCAGCCATACCACATTTGTAGAGGTTTTACTTGCTT
TAAAAAACCTCCCACACCTCCCCCTGAACCTGAAACATAAAATGAATGCAATTGTTGTTGTTAACTTGTT
TATTGCAGCTTATAATGGTTACAAATAAGGCAATAGCATCACAAATTTCACAAATAAGGCATTTTTTTCA
CTGCATTCTAGTTTTGGTTTGTCCAAACTCATCAATGTATCTTATCATGTCTGGATCTCAAATCCCTCGG
AAGCTGCGCCTGTCATCGAATTCCTGCAGCCCGGTGCATGACTAAGCTAGTACCGGTTCCGAGCCTGGGT
CTCCCTCTTTCCGAGCCTGGGTCTCCCTCTTTCCGAGCCTGGGTCTCCCTCTTTCCGAGCCTGGGTCTCC
CTCTTTCCGAGCCTGGGTCTCCCTCTTTCCGAGCCTGGGTCTCCCTCTTGCTACGACGATTGGTACTCCC
CAGTTAAGGTCGGCTAGCTCAGTTAGCCTCCCCCATCTCTCGACGCGGCCGCTTTACTTGTACAGCTCGT
CCATGCCGAGAGTGATCCCGGCGGCGGTCACGAACTCCAGCAGGACCATGTGATCGCGCTTCTCGTTGGG
GTCTTTGCTCAGGGCGGACTGGGTGCTCAGGTAGTGGTTGTCGGGCAGCAGCACGGGGCCGTCGCCGATG
GGGGTGTTCTGCTGGTAGTGGTCGGCGAGCTGCACGCTGCCGTCCTCGATGTTGTGGCGGATCTTGAAGT
TCACCTTGATGCCGTTCTTCTGCTTGTCGGCCATGATATAGACGTTGTGGCTGTTGTAGTTGTAC
